>Addgene plasmid #72437 | pJK637 | depositor full sequence | sequence record 132658 | pJK637 sequence 5215 bps
TCTTCCGCTTCCTCGCTCACTGACTCGCTGCGCTCGGTCGTTCGGCTGCGGCGAGCGGTATCAGCTCACT
CAAAGGCGGTAATACGGTTATCCACAGAATCAGGGGATAACGCAGGAAAGAACATGTGAGCAAAAGGCCA
GCAAAAGGCCAGGAACCGTAAAAAGGCCGCGTTGCTGGCGTTTTTCCATAGGCTCCGCCCCCCTGACGAG
CATCACAAAAATCGACGCTCAAGTCAGAGGTGGCGAAACCCGACAGGACTATAAAGATACCAGGCGTTTC
CCCCTGGAAGCTCCCTCGTGCGCTCTCCTGTTCCGACCCTGCCGCTTACCGGATACCTGTCCGCCTTTCT
CCCTTCGGGAAGCGTGGCGCTTTCTCATAGCTCACGCTGTAGGTATCTCAGTTCGGTGTAGGTCGTTCGC
TCCAAGCTGGGCTGTGTGCACGAACCCCCCGTTCAGCCCGACCGCTGCGCCTTATCCGGTAACTATCGTC
TTGAGTCCAACCCGGTAAGACACGACTTATCGCCACTGGCAGCAGCCACTGGTAACAGGATTAGCAGAGC
GAGGTATGTAGGCGGTGCTACAGAGTTCTTGAAGTGGTGGCCTAACTACGGCTACACTAGAAGGACAGTA
TTTGGTATCTGCGCTCTGCTGAAGCCAGTTACCTTCGGAAAAAGAGTTGGTAGCTCTTGATCCGGCAAAC
AAACCACCGCTGGTAGCGGTGGTTTTTTTGTTTGCAAGCAGCAGATTACGCGCAGAAAAAAAGGATCTCA
AGAAGATCCTTTGATCTTTTCTACGGGGTCTGACGCTCAGTGGAACGAAAACTCACGTTAAGGGATTTTG
GTCATGAATTAATTCTTAGAAAAACTCATCGAGCATCAAATGAAACTGCAATTTATTCATATCAGGATTA
TCAATACCATATTTTTGAAAAAGCCGTTTCTGTAATGAAGGAGAAAACTCACCGAGGCAGTTCCATAGGA
TGGCAAGATCCTGGTATCGGTCTGCGATTCCGACTCGTCCAACATCAATACAACCTATTAATTTCCCCTC
GTCAAAAATAAGGTTATCAAGTGAGAAATCACCATGAGTGACGACTGAATCCGGTGAGAATGGCAAAAGT
TTATGCATTTCTTTCCAGACTTGTTCAACAGGCCAGCCATTACGCTCGTCATCAAAATCACTCGCATCAA
CCAAACCGTTATTCATTCGTGATTGCGCCTGAGCGAGACGAAATACGCGATCGCTGTTAAAAGGACAATT
ACAAACAGGAATCGAATGCAACCGGCGCAGGAACACTGCCAGCGCATCAACAATATTTTCACCTGAATCA
GGATATTCTTCTAATACCTGGAATGCTGTTTTCCCGGGGATCGCAGTGGTGAGTAACCATGCATCATCAG
GAGTACGGATAAAATGCTTGATGGTCGGAAGAGGCATAAATTCCGTCAGCCAGTTTAGTCTGACCATCTC
ATCTGTAACATCATTGGCAACGCTACCTTTGCCATGTTTCAGAAACAACTCTGGCGCATCGGGCTTCCCA
TACAATCGATAGATTGTCGCACCTGATTGCCCGACATTATCGCGAGCCCATTTATACCCATATAAATCAG
CATCCATGTTGGAATTTAATCGCGGCCTAGAGCAAGACGTTTCCCGTTGAATATGGCTCATAACACCCCT
TGTATTACTGTTTATGTAAGCAGACAGTTTTATTGTTCATGAGATTATCAAAAAGGATCTTCACCTAGAT
CCTTTTAAATTAAAAATGAAGTTTTAAATCAATCTAAAGTATATATGAGTAAACTTGGTCTGACAGTTAC
CAATGCTTAATCAGTGAGGCACCTATCTCAGCGATCTGTCTATTTCGTTCATCCATAGTTGCCTGACTCC
CCGTCGTGTAGATAACTACGATACGGGAGGGCTTACCATCTGGCCCCAGTGCTGCAATGATACCGCGAGA
CCCACGCTCACCGGCTCCAGATTTATCAGCAATAAACCAGCCAGCCGGAAGGGCCGAGCGCAGAAGTGGT
CCTGCAACTTTATCCGCCTCCATCCAGTCTATTAATTGTTGCCGGGAAGCTAGAGTAAGTAGTTCGCCAG
TTAATAGTTTGCGCAACGTTGTTGCCATTGCTACAGGCATCGTGGTGTCACGCTCGTCGTTTGGTATGGC
TTCATTCAGCTCCGGTTCCCAACGATCAAGGCGAGTTACATGATCCCCCATGTTGTGCAAAAAAGCGGTT
AGCTCCTTCGGTCCTCCGATCGTTGTCAGAAGTAAGTTGGCCGCAGTGTTATCACTCATGGTTATGGCAG
CACTGCATAATTCTCTTACTGTCATGCCATCCGTAAGATGCTTTTCTGTGACTGGTGAGTACTCAACCAA
GTCATTCTGAGAATAGTGTATGCGGCGACCGAGTTGCTCTTGCCCGGCGTCAATACGGGATAATACCGCG
CCACATAGCAGAACTTTAAAAGTGCTCATCATTGGAAAACGTTCTTCGGGGCGAAAACTCTCAAGGATCT
TACCGCTGTTGAGATCCAGTTCGATGTAACCCACTCGTGCACCCAACTGATCTTCAGCATCTTTTACTTT
CACCAGCGTTTCTGGGTGAGCAAAAACAGGAAGGCAAAATGCCGCAAAAAAGGGAATAAGGGCGACACGG
AAATGTTGAATACTCATACTCTTCCTTTTTCAATATTATTGAAGCATTTATCAGGGTTATTGTCTCATGA
GCGGATACATATTTGAATGTATTTAGAAAAATAAACAAATAGGGGTTCCGCGCACATTTCCCCGAAAAGT
GCCACCTG
[124 nt withheld, positions 2809-2932]
C
[91 nt withheld, positions 2934-3024]
A
[49 nt withheld, positions 3026-3074]
CCTTTGACGTTGGAGTCCACGTTCTTT
[37 nt withheld, positions 3102-3138]
ACCCTATCTCGGTCTATTCTTTTGATTTATAAGGGATTTTGCCGATTTCGGCCTATTGGTTAAAAAATGA
GCTGATTTAACAAAAATTTAACGCGAATTTTAACAAAATATTAACGCTTACAATTTCCATTCGCCATTCA
GGCTGCGCAACTGTTGGGAAGGGCGATCGGTGCGGGCCTCTTCGCTATTACGCCAGCTGGCGAAAGGGGG
ATGTGCTGCAAGGCGATTAAGTTGGGTAACGCCAGGGTTTTCCCAGTCACGACGTTGTAAAACGACGGCC
AGTGAATTGTGCGGCCATTTAGGTGACACTATAGAATACAGCGGCCGCGAGCTCGGGCCCCCACACGTGT
GGTCTAGAGCTAGCCTAGGCTCGAGAAGCTTGTCGACGAATTCAGATCCATCGATTGGATCCTGCAGAAA
TTCTGGCGCCCGCCATTCTTGATCTGGCGGATTACGAGGCCCGGCGTGCGCCAGAAACGGTGGCATAAGG
CGCGGATACAGCTCGCCAGCGTTTGGCCAATGCCTTTGATGTGGCCAGTATAGAAGCCTTTGGCACTTTT
ACGGATGAGGAAAGCGTGGCCGCTGCTATGGCAGTGGAATATGTGCAGCGCAGTCAGGCTGGCAAGTTGC
CACGTTTGGCGCATCCGGTTCCGCAGAATGAAAGCGGGATTCTGGGGATAGATCCGGCCACACGTGCCAG
TTTGGATATTTTGCGTGCGCGAGACGGAGGGGAGGAACATACGTTATTTTCCGCCGTAAACCGTACGGTC
AGTGCCGCAGGGGCGCGTATGCTGGCGGAATGGCTGGCCGCCCCCCTTACACATGCAGGGCAGATTGCTG
CCCGGCAGGATGGCTGGTGGTGGCTGAAAGAAGATTCCGTGCGCCGAGAGGCATTGCGCAGCACACTTAA
AAAAGCCCCTGATATTGCACGCGCACTCGGTCGCTTATCTCTGGGGCGCGGGCAACCGCGAGATCTGGCA
GCCATGCGTGATGGCCTTATGGTGGCGCGGGAAGCTGCACGCATTCTTACGGGGGGCAACGCCTCTTTGC
CGCCAGCCATACATCAGGCTGTTACACGGTTGGGCGGAGGGCAGGCGCTTGAAGCCGAACTGGTGCGCGC
GTTGGCGGAAAATCTTCCGGCGCGGTTGGATGATGGTGGTGTTATTGCACAAGGCTATGATGCCAAGCTG
GATGAATACCGTGGATTGCGTGATGATTCGCGCCGTCTGATCGCGGGTTTGCAGGCCAAATATGCTGCGC
ATTACGGGTTAAATAGCCTTAAAATTCGCCATCACGCGCAGCTTGGTTATGTCATGGAAGTGCCTGTGGC
TGCCAGCGCCAAACTGAAGGATAAGCCAGAACTGATCTTGCGGCAGGGTACGGCCAGCAACGCGCGTTTT
GCTACGGAAGAACTCTCAACGCTGGATGCCCGCATAACAGAAGCAGCAGAGAAGGCCGCGCAACGGGAAA
AAGAATTGTTCAGTAGGCTGGTTGCGCAGGTTCTGGCAGAGCGTAGTATGCCGGTTCTGGCACAGGCTTT
GGCTGTATTGGATGTTTTACAGTCCTGTGCTGATCTGGCGGGGAATGGCACATGGTGCCGACCAGAAGTG
ACGGAAGATTGTGCATTTGCCTTGGAAGGATGCCGCCACCCGGTGGTGGAAGCTGCCCTGCCAGCAGGCA
CACGCTTTACGCCCAACACGTGTGATCTGGCACCGCAACAGCGCGTTATGCTGCTAACCGGGCCAAATAT
GGACTAGTTTAATCACGAATTCTGGATCCGATACGTAACGCGTCTGCAGCATGCGTGGTACCGAGCTTTC
CCTATAGTGAGTCGTATTAGAGCTTGGCGTAATCATGGTCATAGCTGTTTCCTGTGTGAAATTGTTATCC
GCTCACAATTCCACACAACATACGAGCCGGAAGCATAAAGTGTAAAGCCTGGGGTGCCTAATGAGTGAGC
TAACTCACATTAATTGCGTTGCGCTCACTGCCCGCTTTCCAGTCGGGAAACCTGTCGTGCCAGCTGCATT
AATGAATCGGCCAACGCGCGGGGAGAGGCGGTTTGCGTATTGGGCGC
Features (pLannotate 1.2.2; 13 found; start..end, strand, type, name):
    183..771     -  rep_origin     ori: high-copy-number ColE1/pMB1/pBR322/pUC origin of replication
    856..1671    -  CDS            KanR: aminoglycoside phosphotransferase; aph(3')-Ia; confers resistance to kanamycin in bacteria or G418 (Geneticin®) in eukaryotes
   1817..2677    -  CDS            AmpR: β-lactamase; bla; confers resistance to ampicillin, carbenicillin, and related antibiotics
   2678..2782    -  promoter       AmpR promoter: bla
   2809..3237    +  rep_origin     f1 ori (sequence partly withheld): f1 bacteriophage origin of replication; arrow indicates direction of (+) strand synthesis
   3268..3425    -  CDS            lacZα (fragment): LacZα fragment of β-galactosidase; lacZ fragment
   3435..3453    +  promoter       SP6 promoter: promoter for bacteriophage SP6 RNA polymerase
   3540..4889    +  CDS            mutS (fragment): MUTS_GRABC - Protein inferred from homology: Swiss-Prot protein existence level 3. This protein is involved in the repair of mismatches in DNA. It is possible that it carries out the mismatch recognition step. This protein has a weak ATPase activity. From Granulibacter bethesdensis (strain ATCC BAA-1260 / CGDNIH1).
   4959..4977    -  promoter       T7 promoter: promoter for bacteriophage T7 RNA polymerase
   5020..5036    -  protein_bind   lac operator: The lac repressor binds to the lac operator to inhibit transcription in E. coli. This inhibition can be relieved by adding lactose or isopropyl-β-D-thiogalactopyranoside (IPTG). lac repressor encoded by lacI
   5044..5074    -  promoter       lac promoter: promoter for the E. coli lac operon
   5089..5110    -  protein_bind   CAP binding site: CAP binding activates transcription in the presence of cAMP. E. coli catabolite activator protein
   5123..5215    -  CDS            lacI (fragment): lac repressor; lacI; The lac repressor binds to the lac operator to inhibit transcription in E. coli. This inhibition can be relieved by adding lactose or isopropyl-β-D-thiogalactopyranoside (IPTG).
