[The description below was written by a language model from this plasmid's Addgene catalogue record and pLannotate feature annotations shown in this document.]
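Description:
pJK637 is a small, high-copy E. coli plasmid built on the pDRIVE-1 cloning backbone that carries an internal fragment of the mutS gene, encoding the DNA mismatch repair protein MutS, from Acetobacter aceti 1023. The insert lacks both ends of the gene: nucleotides 1–767 and 2086–2655 are absent, leaving only a central portion. The automated annotation detects this as a mutS fragment of roughly 1.35 kb by homology to the Granulibacter bethesdensis protein, which reflects the reference database rather than the true source organism. The total size is 5,215 bp on a 3,851 bp backbone.

The plasmid replicates from a ColE1/pUC-type origin and carries both a β-lactamase gene with its own promoter and an aminoglycoside phosphotransferase gene, so it can be selected with ampicillin and kanamycin. An f1 origin is also present, permitting single-stranded DNA production. The fragment sits in the cloning region that interrupts lacZα, downstream of the lac promoter, operator and CAP site, an arrangement typical of blue/white screening vectors. It is flanked by opposing SP6 and T7 phage promoters, which serve as sequencing primer sites and could drive in vitro transcription of either strand. Although catalogued as a bacterial expression vector, the record lists no promoter for the insert, and a doubly truncated gene is not expected to yield functional protein. The cloning method is not recorded.

According to the depositor, the plasmid is used for nucleotide quantitation in RT-PCR and similar experiments on A. aceti 1023, which suggests use as a defined mutS template.
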