Addgene plasmid #72437: pJK637
Purpose: Acetobacter aceti 1023 mutS, partial gene
Depositing lab: T. J. Kappock. Depositing organization: Purdue University.
Backbone
  Vector backbone: pDRIVE-1
  Backbone size w/o insert (bp): 3851
  Total vector size (bp): 5215
  Vector type: Bacterial Expression
Growth in bacteria
  Bacterial resistance: Ampicillin and Kanamycin, 100 & 50 μg/mL
  Growth temperature: 37°C
  Growth strain: DH5alpha
  Copy number: High Copy
Gene/Insert
  Gene/Insert name: DNA mismatch repair protein MutS (partial gene) (alt names: mutS; AZ09_07465)
  Species: Acetobacter aceti 1023
  Mutation: deletes nt 1-767 and nt 2086-2655 of mutS gene
  GenBank ID: KDE20146
  Promoter: n/a
  Cloning method: Unknown
  Sequencing primers: 5′ T7 promoter; 3′ SP6
Terms and licenses: Academic/Nonprofit Terms; Industry Terms: Not Available to Industry
Depositor comments: Used for nucleotide quantitation in RT-PCR and similar experiments for Acetobacter aceti 1023. Based on method described in M. Ishikawa, A. Okamoto-Kainuma, T. Jochi, I. Suzuki, K. Matsui, T Kaga, Y. Koizumi (2009) Cloning and characterization of grpE in Acetobacter pasteurianus NBRC 3283. J. Biosci. Bioeng. 109(1), 25–31[doi: 10.1016/j.jbiosc.2009.07.008]
How to cite: pJK637 was a gift from T. J. Kappock (Addgene plasmid # 72437 ; http://n2t.net/addgene:72437 ; RRID:Addgene_72437)
