>Addgene plasmid #72437 | pJK637 | addgene partial sequence | sequence record 135960 | T7 5'-TAATACGACTCACTATAGGG-3'
TTACGTATCGGATCCAGAATTCGTGATTAAACTAGTCCATATTTGGCCCGGTTAGCAGCATAACGCGCTG
TTGCGGTGCCAGATCACACGTGTTGGGCGTAAAGCGTGTGCCTGCTGGCAGGGCAGCTTCCACCACCGGG
TGGCGGCATCCTTCCAAGGCAAATGCACAATCTTCCGTCACTTCTGGTCGGCACCATGTGCCATTCCCCG
CCAGATCAGCACAGGACTGTAAAACATCCAATACAGCCAAAGCCTGTGCCAGAACCGGCATACTACGCTC
TGCCAGAACCTGCGCAACCAGCCTACTGAACAATTCTTTTTCCCGTTGCGCGGCCTTCTCTGCTGCTTCT
GTTATGCGGGCATCCAGCGTTGAGAGTTCTTCCGTAGCAAAACGCGCGTTGCTGGCCGTACCCTGCCGCA
AGATCAGTTCTGGCTTATCCTTCAGTTTGGCGCTGGCAGCCACAGGCACTTCCATGACATAACCAAGCTG
CGCGTGATGGCGAATTTTAAGGCTATTTAACCCGTAATGCGCAGCATATTTGGCCTGCAAACCCGCGATC
AGACGGCGCGAATCATCACGCAATCCACGGTATTCATCCAGCTTGGCATCATAGCCTTGTGCAATAACAC
CACCATCATCCAACCGCGCCGGAAGATTTTCCGCCAACGCGCGCACCAGTTCGGCTTCAAGCGCCTGCCC
TCCGCCCAACCGTGTAACAGCCTGATGTATGGCTGGCGGCAAAGAGGCGTTGCCCCCCGTAAGAATGCGT
GCAGCTTCCCGCGCCACCATAAGGCCATCACGCATGGCTGCCAGATCTCGCGGTTGCCCGCGCCCCAGAG
ATAAGCGACCGAGTGCGCGTGCAATATCAGGGGCTTTTTTAAGTGTGCTGCGCAATGCCTCTCGGCGCAC
GGAATCTTCTTTCAGCCACCACCAGCCATCCTGCCGGGCAGCAATCTGCCCTGCATGTGTAAGGGGGGCG
GCCAGCCATTCCGCCAGCATACGCGCCCCTGCGGCACTGACCGTACGGTTTACGGCGGAAA
