>Addgene plasmid #72437 | pJK637 | addgene partial sequence | sequence record 135961 | SP6 5'-ATTTAGGTGACACTATAG-3'
TCTAGAGCTAGCCTAGGCTCGAGAAGCTTGTCGACGAATTCAGATCCATCGATTGGATCCTGCAGAAATT
CTGGCGCCCGCCATTCTTGATCTGGCGGATTACGAGGCCCGGCGTGCGCCAGAAACGGTGGCATAAGGCG
CGGATACAGCTCGCCAGCGTTTGGCCAATGCCTTTGATGTGGCCAGTATAGAAGCCTTTGGCACTTTTAC
GGATGAGGAAAGCGTGGCCGCTGCTATGGCAGTGGAATATGTGCAGCGCAGTCAGGCTGGCAAGTTGCCA
CGTTTGGCGCATCCGGTTCCGCAGAATGAAAGCGGGATTCTGGGGATAGATCCGGCCACACGTGCCAGTT
TGGATATTTTGCGTGCGCGAGACGGAGGGGAGGAACATACGTTATTTTCCGCCGTAAACCGTACGGTCAG
TGCCGCAGGGGCGCGTATGCTGGCGGAATGGCTGGCCGCCCCCCTTACACATGCAGGGCAGATTGCTGCC
CGGCAGGATGGCTGGTGGTGGCTGAAAGAAGATTCCGTGCGCCGAGAGGCATTGCGCAGCACACTTAAAA
AAGCCCCTGATATTGCACGCGCACTCGGTCGCTTATCTCTGGGGCGCGGGCAACCGCGAGATCTGGCAGC
CATGCGTGATGGCCTTATGGTGGCGCGGGAAGCTGCACGCATTCTTACGGGGGGCAACGCCTCTTTGCCG
CCAGCCATACATCAGGCTGTTACACGGTTGGGCGGAGGGCAGGCGCTTGAAGCCGAACTGGTGCGCGCGT
TGGCGGAAAATCTTCCGGCGCGGTTGGATGATGGTGGTGTTATTGCACAAGGCTATGATGCCAAGC
